>Addgene plasmid #168675 | pDONR223 HCoV-NL63 NSP9_stop | depositor partial sequence | sequence record 326884 | Inserted CDS with Stop codon
ATGAATAATGAAATTATGCCTGGTAAACTTAAGCAAAAACCTATGAAAGCTGAGGGTGATGGTGGTGTTT
TAGGTGATGGTAATGCCTTGTATAATACTGAGGGTGGTAAAACTTTTATGTACGCTTATATTTCTAATAA
AGCTGACCTTAAATTTGTTAAGTGGGAGTATGAGGGTGGTTGCAACACAATCGAGTTAGACTCTCCTTGT
CGATTTATGGTCGAAACACCTAATGGTCCTCAAGTGAAGTATTTGTATTTTGTTAAAAATTTAAATACCT
TACGTAGAGGTGCCGTTCTTGGTTTTATAGGTGCCACAATTCGTCTACAATAA
