[The description below was written by a language model from this plasmid's Addgene catalogue record.]
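Description:
pDONR223 HCoV-NL63 NSP9_stop is a Gateway-compatible Entry clone built on the pDONR223 donor backbone (listed as about 5 kb without insert). It is propagated in standard E. coli cloning strains under spectinomycin selection. The record gives no feature table, and the copy number is listed as unknown, so the origin of replication and exact element layout are not stated here. As a Gateway Entry vector, the insert would be expected to sit between attL recombination sites generated by the BP reaction into the donor vector. The listed M13 forward and reverse sequencing primers read into the insert from the flanking backbone.

The payload is a 327 bp open reading frame encoding NSP9, a non-structural protein of the human coronavirus NL63, which is released from the ORF1ab replicase polyprotein. In coronaviruses generally, NSP9 is known as a small RNA-binding component of the replication machinery. The "_stop" suffix suggests that this version of the clone retains a terminal stop codon. That would make it suited to expressing the native C-terminus or N-terminally tagged fusions after transfer, rather than C-terminal fusions. No promoter for expression of the insert is recorded, in keeping with an Entry clone being a shuttle intermediate rather than an expression construct.

The plasmid belongs to a collection of human coronavirus protein-coding sequences in Gateway Entry format. Its intended use is LR recombination of the NSP9 ORF into Destination vectors of the user's choice, for example for protein expression, interaction screening or other functional assays.
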