Addgene plasmid #168675: pDONR223 HCoV-NL63 NSP9_stop
Purpose: Gateway-compatible Entry vector
Depositing lab: Fritz Roth. Depositing organization: Sinai Health System. Publication: A resource of human coronavirus protein-coding sequences in a flexible, multipurpose Gateway Entry clone collection. Weller B, Lin CW, Pogoutse O, Sauer M, Marin-de la Rosa N, Strobel A, Young V, Knapp JJ, Rayhan A, Falter C, Kim DK, Roth FP, Falter-Braun P. G3 (Bethesda). 2023 Jul 5;13(7):jkad105. doi: 10.1093/g3journal/jkad105. PubMed 37267226.
Backbone
  Vector backbone: pDONR223
  Backbone manufacturer: Rual et al, Genome Res. 14:2128-2135, 2004.
  Backbone size w/o insert (bp): 5005
  Vector type: Other
Growth in bacteria
  Bacterial resistance: Spectinomycin, 50 μg/mL
  Growth temperature: 37°C
  Growth strain: DH5alpha
  Copy number: Unknown
Gene/Insert
  Gene/Insert name: NSP9
  Species: Other
  Insert size (bp): 327
  Entrez Gene: ORF1ab (a.k.a. HCNV63gp1)
  Cloning method: Gateway Cloning
  Sequencing primers: 5′ m13-For; 3′ m13-Rev
Resource information
  A portion of this plasmid was derived from a plasmid made by: Falter-Braun Lab
Terms and licenses: Academic/Nonprofit Terms; Industry Terms
How to cite: pDONR223 HCoV-NL63 NSP9_stop was a gift from Fritz Roth (Addgene plasmid # 168675 ; http://n2t.net/addgene:168675 ; RRID:Addgene_168675)
